Addgene plasmid #31208: pLenti6/V5-DEST-HMGB1
Depositing lab: Lynda Chin. Depositing organization: Dana-Farber Cancer Institute. Publication: Proinvasion metastasis drivers in early-stage melanoma are oncogenes. Scott KL, Nogueira C, Heffernan TP, van Doorn R, Dhakal S, Hanna JA, Min C, Jaskelioff M, Xiao Y, Wu CJ, Cameron LA, Perry SR, Zeid R, Feinberg T, Kim M, Vande Woude G, Granter SR, Bosenberg M, Chu GC, DePinho RA, Rimm DL, Chin L. Cancer Cell. 2011 Jul 12;20(1):92-103. 10.1016/j.ccr.2011.05.025 PubMed 21741599.
Backbone
  Vector backbone: pLenti6/V5-DEST
  Backbone manufacturer: Invitrogen
  Backbone size w/o insert (bp): 7000
  Vector type: Mammalian Expression, Lentiviral
  Selectable markers: Blasticidin
Growth in bacteria
  Bacterial resistance: Ampicillin, 100 μg/mL
  Growth temperature: 30°C
  Growth strain: Stbl3
  Growth instructions: Grow in STBL3 bacteria (Invitrogen) at lower temps (~30C) to prevent recombination and increase plasmid production.
  Copy number: High Copy
Gene/Insert
  Gene/Insert name: HMGB1
  Species: H. sapiens (human)
  Insert size (bp): 648
  GenBank ID: BC003378
  Entrez Gene: HMGB1 (a.k.a. HMG-1, HMG1, HMG3, SBP-1)
  Tag / fusion protein: V5 (C terminal on backbone)
  Cloning method: Gateway Cloning; 5′ cloning site attR1 (destroyed during cloning); 3′ cloning site attR2 (destroyed during cloning)
  Sequencing primers: 5′ CMV Forward; 3′ V5 Reverse
Resource information
  A portion of this plasmid was derived from a plasmid made by: The entry clone used to create this plasmid was obatined from the human ORFeome (v5.1) collection made available by the Center for Cancer Systems Biology at the Dana-Farber Cancer Institute in Boston, MA.
Terms and licenses: Academic/Nonprofit Terms; Industry Terms: Not Available to Industry
How to cite: pLenti6/V5-DEST-HMGB1 was a gift from Lynda Chin (Addgene plasmid # 31208 ; http://n2t.net/addgene:31208 ; RRID:Addgene_31208)
