[The description below was written by a language model from this plasmid's Addgene catalogue record.]
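Description:
pLenti6/V5-DEST-HMGB1 is a lentiviral mammalian expression plasmid built on the commercial pLenti6/V5-DEST Gateway destination backbone (about 7 kb without insert). It carries the human HMGB1 open reading frame (648 bp), encoding the high mobility group box 1 protein. The ORF was transferred by Gateway recombination from an entry clone belonging to a human ORFeome collection. This reaction consumes the attR1 and attR2 sites of the destination vector, so they are no longer present in the final construct. The insert sits upstream of a backbone-encoded V5 epitope, giving a C-terminally V5-tagged HMGB1 that can be detected with anti-V5 antibodies. The record does not explicitly name the promoter, but the listed 5′ sequencing primer is a CMV forward primer, which fits a CMV promoter lying upstream of the insert.

In bacteria the plasmid is maintained as a high-copy replicon under ampicillin selection. A recombination-deficient host strain is recommended, reflecting the tendency of the repeated lentiviral sequences to rearrange. In mammalian cells, blasticidin resistance allows selection of transduced or transfected populations. As a lentiviral transfer vector, it is meant to be packaged into viral particles with helper functions supplied separately, so that the expression cassette integrates stably into target cells. No feature table is provided, so details of the viral elements cannot be confirmed from the record. The associated publication concerns pro-invasion drivers of metastasis in early-stage melanoma, suggesting the construct was used for stable HMGB1 overexpression in functional studies of candidate invasion and oncogenic genes.
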