>Addgene plasmid #31208 | pLenti6/V5-DEST-HMGB1 | addgene partial sequence | sequence record 35962 | pBABE-3
TAACCGGTACGCGTAGAATCGAGACCGAGGAGAGGGTTAGGGATAGGCTTACCTTCGAACCGCGGGCCCT
CTAGACTCGAGCGGCCGCCACTGTGCTGGATATCAACCACTTTGTACAAGAAAGTTGGGTATTCATCATC
ATCATCTTCTTCTTCATCTTCATCTTCTTCATCTTCCTCCTCCTCCTCATCCTCTTCATCTTCCTCATCT
TCCTCCTCTTCCTTCTTTTTCTTGCTTTTTTCAGCCTTGACAACTCCCTTTTTTGCTGCATCAGGCTTTC
CTTTAGCTCGATATGCAGCAATATCCTTTTCGTATTTTTCCTTCAGCTTCGCAGCCTTCTTTTCATAAGG
CTGCTTGTCATCTGCAGCAGTGTTATTCCACATCTCTCCCAGTTTCTTCGCAACATCACCAATGGACAGG
CCAGGATGTTCTCCTTTGATTTTTGGGCGATACTCAGAGCAGAAGAGGAAGAAGGCCGAAGGAGGCCTCT
TGGGTGCATTGGGATCCTTGAACTTCTTTTTTGTCTCCCCTTTGGGAGGGATATAGGTTTTCATTTCTCT
TTCATAACGGGCCTTGTCCGCCTTTGCCATATCTTCAAATTTTCCTTTCTCTTTAGCAGACATGGTCTTC
CACCTCTCTGAGCACTTCT
